Addgene plasmid #143017: TFORF0243
Purpose: Lentiviral vector for overexpressing transcription factor ORFs with unique 24-bp barcodes. Barcodes facilitate identification of transcription factors in pooled screens.
Depositing lab: Feng Zhang. Depositing organization: Broad Institute. Publication: A transcription factor atlas of directed differentiation. Joung J, Ma S, Tay T, Geiger-Schuller KR, Kirchgatterer PC, Verdine VK, Guo B, Arias-Garcia MA, Allen WE, Singh A, Kuksenko O, Abudayyeh OO, Gootenberg JS, Fu Z, Macrae RK, Buenrostro JD, Regev A, Zhang F. Cell. 2023 Jan 5;186(1):209-229.e26. doi: 10.1016/j.cell.2022.11.026. PubMed 36608654.
Backbone
  Vector backbone: pLX_TRC317
  Backbone manufacturer: Broad Institute Genetic Perturbation Platform
  Backbone size w/o insert (bp): 8264
  Vector type: Mammalian Expression, Lentiviral
  Selectable markers: Puromycin
Growth in bacteria
  Bacterial resistance: Ampicillin, 100 μg/mL
  Growth temperature: 30°C
  Growth strain: NEB Stable
  Copy number: High Copy
Gene/Insert
  Gene/Insert name: ZNF607
  Species: H. sapiens (human)
  Insert size (bp): 2189
  Entrez Gene: ZNF607 (a.k.a. FLJ14802, MGC13071)
  Promoter: EF1a
  Cloning method: Unknown
  Sequencing primers: 5′ GGGTGGAGACTGAAGTTAGGCCAG; 3′ CACATAGCGTAAAAGGAGCAACATAG
Terms and licenses: Academic/Nonprofit Terms; Industry Terms: Not Available to Industry
Depositor comments: NM_001172677,XM_006723436,ENST00000395835 . The transcription factor ORF portion of this plasmid was synthesized by Genewiz. Please test multiple small colonies in case of plasmid recombination. To make this collection available in a timely manner, a portion of this collection was not fully sequenced by Addgene. If an Addgene verified full plasmid sequence is not available, please contact us prior to placing an order to request the full sequence.
How to cite: TFORF0243 was a gift from Feng Zhang (Addgene plasmid # 143017 ; http://n2t.net/addgene:143017 ; RRID:Addgene_143017)
