[The description below was written by a language model from this plasmid's Addgene catalogue record and pLannotate feature annotations shown in this document.]
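Description:
TFORF0243 is a third-generation-style, self-inactivating lentiviral expression plasmid built on the pLX_TRC317 backbone and carrying the human zinc-finger gene ZNF607 as one member of a barcoded transcription factor ORF collection. It is propagated in E. coli through a high-copy ColE1/pUC-type origin with β-lactamase (ampicillin resistance). An f1 origin and remnants of a lac/lacZα cloning region flanked by T7 and T3 promoters are also present in the bacterial backbone. The depositor warns that the plasmid can recombine, as is common for LTR-containing vectors.

The viral genome is transcribed from an RSV promoter fused to a truncated HIV-1 5' LTR, followed by the Ψ packaging signal with a gag fragment and the Rev response element for Rev-dependent nuclear export. It ends with a ΔU3 3' LTR, which disables LTR promoter activity after integration, and a downstream SV40 polyadenylation signal. Within this unit, an SV40 early promoter/origin drives puromycin N-acetyltransferase for selecting transduced mammalian cells, and a cPPT/CTS element aids nuclear import. The strong constitutive EF-1α promoter then drives the ZNF607 ORF, with a WPRE downstream to enhance transcript stability and expression. The annotation tool matched only the first part of the ORF to ZNF607, but the gap before the WPRE is consistent with the roughly 2.2 kb insert listed in the catalogue. The unique 24-bp barcode described for the collection is not annotated, so the record does not give its position.

The construct is intended for overexpressing ZNF607 in mammalian cells, particularly in pooled screens where the barcode identifies which transcription factor each cell received, as in directed differentiation studies.
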