Features (pLannotate 1.2.2; 31 found; start..end, strand, type, name):
      5..231     +  promoter       RSV promoter: Rous sarcoma virus enhancer/promoter
    232..412     +  LTR            5' LTR (truncated): truncated 5' long terminal repeat (LTR) from HIV-1
    459..584     +  misc_feature   HIV-1 Ψ: packaging signal of human immunodeficiency virus type 1
    568..931     +  CDS            HIV-1 gag (fragment): gag protein from human immunodeficiency virus 1; gag
   1077..1310    +  misc_feature   RRE: The Rev response element (RRE) of HIV-1 allows for Rev-dependent mRNA export from the nucleus to the cytoplasm.
   1687..1713    +  CDS            Rev (fragment): human immunodeficiency virus 1 (HIV-1) Rev protein; rev; enhances nuclear export of unspliced and incompletely spliced viral mRNAs
   1720..1743    +  promoter       SV40 promoter (fragment): SV40 early promoter
   1744..1815    +  promoter       SV40 promoter (fragment): SV40 enhancer and early promoter
   1839..1974    +  rep_origin     SV40 ori: SV40 origin of replication
   2020..2616    +  CDS            PuroR (fragment): puromycin N-acetyltransferase; pac from Streptomyces; confers resistance to puromycin
   2665..2782    +  misc_feature   cPPT/CTS: central polypurine tract and central termination sequence of HIV-1
   2847..2913    +  CDS            small t antigen (fragment): SV40 (simian virus 40) small t antigen
   2920..4098    +  promoter       EF-1α promoter: strong constitutive promoter for human elongation factor EF-1α
   4115..4777    +  CDS            ZNF607 (fragment): ZN607_HUMAN - Experimental evidence at protein level: Swiss-Prot protein existence level 1. May be involved in transcriptional regulation. From Homo sapiens (Human).
   6215..6268    +  promoter       U6 promoter (fragment): RNA polymerase III promoter for human U6 snRNA
   6310..6898    +  misc_feature   WPRE: woodchuck hepatitis virus posttranscriptional regulatory element
   6949..6968    +  misc_feature   cPPT/CTS (fragment): central polypurine tract and central termination sequence of HIV-1
   6970..7203    +  LTR            3' LTR (ΔU3): self-inactivating 3' long terminal repeat (LTR) from HIV-1
   7281..7402    +  polyA_signal   SV40 poly(A) signal: SV40 polyadenylation signal
   7442..7577    +  rep_origin     SV40 ori: SV40 origin of replication
   7598..7616    -  promoter       T7 promoter: promoter for bacteriophage T7 RNA polymerase
   7624..7779    +  CDS            lacZα (fragment): LacZα fragment of β-galactosidase; lacZ fragment
   7784..8212    +  rep_origin     f1 ori (sequence partly withheld): f1 bacteriophage origin of replication; arrow indicates direction of (+) strand synthesis
   8265..8369    +  promoter       AmpR promoter: bla
   8370..9230    +  CDS            AmpR: β-lactamase; bla; confers resistance to ampicillin, carbenicillin, and related antibiotics
   9401..9989    +  rep_origin     ori: high-copy-number ColE1/pMB1/pBR322/pUC origin of replication
  10172..10264   +  CDS            lacI (fragment): lac repressor; lacI; The lac repressor binds to the lac operator to inhibit transcription in E. coli. This inhibition can be relieved by adding lactose or isopropyl-β-D-thiogalactopyranoside (IPTG).
  10277..10298   +  protein_bind   CAP binding site: CAP binding activates transcription in the presence of cAMP. E. coli catabolite activator protein
  10313..10343   +  promoter       lac promoter: promoter for the E. coli lac operon
  10351..10367   +  protein_bind   lac operator: The lac repressor binds to the lac operator to inhibit transcription in E. coli. This inhibition can be relieved by adding lactose or isopropyl-β-D-thiogalactopyranoside (IPTG). lac repressor encoded by lacI
  10412..10430   +  promoter       T3 promoter: promoter for bacteriophage T3 RNA polymerase
>Addgene plasmid #143017 | TFORF0243 | addgene full sequence | sequence record 462924 | Addgene NGS Result
TTAATGTAGTCTTATGCAATACTCTTGTAGTCTTGCAACATGGTAACGATGAGTTAGCAACATGCCTTAC
AAGGAGAGAAAAAGCACCGTGCATGCCGATTGGTGGAAGTAAGGTGGTACGATCGTGCCTTATTAGGAAG
GCAACAGACGGGTCTGACATGGATTGGACGAACCACTGAATTGCCGCATTGCAGAGATATTGTATTTAAG
TGCCTAGCTCGATACATAAACGGGTCTCTCTGGTTAGACCAGATCTGAGCCTGGGAGCTCTCTGGCTAAC
TAGGGAACCCACTGCTTAAGCCTCAATAAAGCTTGCCTTGAGTGCTTCAAGTAGTGTGTGCCCGTCTGTT
GTGTGACTCTGGTAACTAGAGATCCCTCAGACCCTTTTAGTCAGTGTGGAAAATCTCTAGCAGTGGCGCC
CGAACAGGGACTTGAAAGCGAAAGGGAAACCAGAGGAGCTCTCTCGACGCAGGACTCGGCTTGCTGAAGC
GCGCACGGCAAGAGGCGAGGGGCGGCGACTGGTGAGTACGCCAAAAATTTTGACTAGCGGAGGCTAGAAG
GAGAGAGATGGGTGCGAGAGCGTCAGTATTAAGCGGGGGAGAATTAGATCGCGATGGGAAAAAATTCGGT
TAAGGCCAGGGGGAAAGAAAAAATATAAATTAAAACATATAGTATGGGCAAGCAGGGAGCTAGAACGATT
CGCAGTTAATCCTGGCCTGTTAGAAACATCAGAAGGCTGTAGACAAATACTGGGACAGCTACAACCATCC
CTTCAGACAGGATCAGAAGAACTTAGATCATTATATAATACAGTAGCAACCCTCTATTGTGTGCATCAAA
GGATAGAGATAAAAGACACCAAGGAAGCTTTAGACAAGATAGAGGAAGAGCAAAACAAAAGTAAGACCAC
CGCACAGCAAGCGGCCGCTGATCTTCAGACCTGGAGGAGGAGATATGAGGGACAATTGGAGAAGTGAATT
ATATAAATATAAAGTAGTAAAAATTGAACCATTAGGAGTAGCACCCACCAAGGCAAAGAGAAGAGTGGTG
CAGAGAGAAAAAAGAGCAGTGGGAATAGGAGCTTTGTTCCTTGGGTTCTTGGGAGCAGCAGGAAGCACTA
TGGGCGCAGCGTCAATGACGCTGACGGTACAGGCCAGACAATTATTGTCTGGTATAGTGCAGCAGCAGAA
CAATTTGCTGAGGGCTATTGAGGCGCAACAGCATCTGTTGCAACTCACAGTCTGGGGCATCAAGCAGCTC
CAGGCAAGAATCCTGGCTGTGGAAAGATACCTAAAGGATCAACAGCTCCTGGGGATTTGGGGTTGCTCTG
GAAAACTCATTTGCACCACTGCTGTGCCTTGGAATGCTAGTTGGAGTAATAAATCTCTGGAACAGATTTG
GAATCACACGACCTGGATGGAGTGGGACAGAGAAATTAACAATTACACAAGCTTAATACACTCCTTAATT
GAAGAATCGCAAAACCAGCAAGAAAAGAATGAACAAGAATTATTGGAATTAGATAAATGGGCAAGTTTGT
GGAATTGGTTTAACATAACAAATTGGCTGTGGTATATAAAATTATTCATAATGATAGTAGGAGGCTTGGT
AGGTTTAAGAATAGTTTTTGCTGTACTTTCTATAGTGAATAGAGTTAGGCAGGGATATTCACCATTATCG
TTTCAGACCCACCTCCCAACCCCGAGGGGACCCATGCATTGCATCTCAATTAGTCAGCAACCAGGTGTGG
AAAGTCCCCAGGCTCCCCAGCAGGCAGAAGTATGCAAAGCATGCGTCTCAATTAGTCAGCAACCATAGTC
CCGCCCCTAACTCCGCCCATCCCGCCCCTAACTCCGCCCAGTTCCGCCCATTCTCCGCCCCATGGCTGAC
TAATTTTTTTTATTTATGCAGAGGCCGAGGCCGCCTCGGCCTCTGAGCTATTCCAGAAGTAGTGAGGAGG
CTTTTTTGGAGGCCTAGGCTTTTGCAAAAAGCTTTCTAGAGGTACCACCGGAGCTTACCATGACCGAGTA
CAAGCCCACGGTGCGCCTCGCCACCCGCGACGACGTCCCCAGGGCCGTACGCACCCTCGCCGCCGCGTTC
GCCGACTACCCCGCCACGCGCCACACCGTCGATCCGGACCGCCACATCGAGCGGGTCACCGAGCTGCAAG
AACTCTTCCTCACGCGCGTCGGGCTCGACATCGGCAAGGTGTGGGTCGCGGACGACGGCGCCGCCGTGGC
GGTCTGGACCACGCCGGAGAGCGTCGAAGCGGGGGCGGTGTTCGCCGAGATCGGCCCGCGCATGGCCGAG
TTGAGCGGTTCCCGGCTGGCCGCGCAGCAACAGATGGAAGGCCTCCTGGCGCCGCACCGGCCCAAGGAGC
CCGCGTGGTTCCTGGCCACCGTCGGCGTCTCGCCCGACCACCAGGGCAAGGGTCTGGGCAGCGCCGTCGT
GCTCCCCGGAGTGGAGGCGGCCGAGCGCGCCGGGGTGCCCGCCTTCCTGGAGACCTCCGCGCCCCGCAAC
CTCCCCTTCTACGAGCGGCTCGGCTTCACCGTCACCGCCGACGTCGAGGTGCCCGAAGGACCGCGCACCT
GGTGCATGACCCGCAAGCCCGGTGCCAGTTAACGAATTCTAGATCTTGAGACAAATGGCAGTATTCATCC
ACAATTTTAAAAGAAAAGGGGGGATTGGGGGGTACAGTGCAGGGGAAAGAATAGTAGACATAATAGCAAC
AGACATACAAACTAAAGAATTACAAAAACAAATTACAAAAATTCAAAATTTTCGGGTTTATTACAGGGAC
AGCAGAGATCCACTTTGGCGCCGGCTCGAGGCCTGCAGGTGCAAAGATGGATAAAGTTTTAAACAGAGAG
GAATCTTTGCAGCTAATGGACCTTCTAGGTCTTGAAAGGAGTGGGAATTGGCTCCGGTGCCCGTCAGTGG
GCAGAGCGCACATCGCCCACAGTCCCCGAGAAGTTGGGGGGAGGGGTCGGCAATTGAACCGGTGCCTAGA
GAAGGTGGCGCGGGGTAAACTGGGAAAGTGATGTCGTGTACTGGCTCCGCCTTTTTCCCGAGGGTGGGGG
AGAACCGTATATAAGTGCAGTAGTCGCCGTGAACGTTCTTTTTCGCAACGGGTTTGCCGCCAGAACACAG
GTAAGTGCCGTGTGTGGTTCCCGCGGGCCTGGCCTCTTTACGGGTTATGGCCCTTGCGTGCCTTGAATTA
CTTCCACCTGGCTGCAGTACGTGATTCTTGATCCCGAGCTTCGGGTTGGAAGTGGGTGGGAGAGTTCGAG
GCCTTGCGCTTAAGGAGCCCCTTCGCCTCGTGCTTGAGTTGAGGCCTGGCCTGGGCGCTGGGGCCGCCGC
GTGCGAATCTGGTGGCACCTTCGCGCCTGTCTCGCTGCTTTCGATAAGTCTCTAGCCATTTAAAATTTTT
GATGACCTGCTGCGACGCTTTTTTTCTGGCAAGATAGTCTTGTAAATGCGGGCCAAGATCTGCACACTGG
TATTTCGGTTTTTGGGGCCGCGGGCGGCGACGGGGCCCGTGCGTCCCAGCGCACATGTTCGGCGAGGCGG
GGCCTGCGAGCGCGGCCACCGAGAATCGGACGGGGGTAGTCTCAAGCTGGCCGGCCTGCTCTGGTGCCTG
GCCTCGCGCCGCCGTGTATCGCCCCGCCCTGGGCGGCAAGGCTGGCCCGGTCGGCACCAGTTGCGTGAGC
GGAAAGATGGCCGCTTCCCGGCCCTGCTGCAGGGAGCTCAAAATGGAGGACGCGGCGCTCGGGAGAGCGG
GCGGGTGAGTCACCCACACAAAGGAAAAGGGCCTTTCCGTCCTCAGCCGTCGCTTCATGTGACTCCACGG
AGTACCGGGCGCCGTCCAGGCACCTCGATTAGTTCTCGAGCTTTTGGAGTACGTCGTCTTTAGGTTGGGG
GGAGGGGTTTTATGCGATGGAGTTTCCCCACACTGAGTGGGTGGAGACTGAAGTTAGGCCAGCTTGGCAC
TTGATGTAATTCTCCTTGGAATTTGCCCTTTTTGAGTTTGGATCTTGGTTCATTCTCAAGCCTCAGACAG
TGGTTCAAAGTTTTTTTCTTCCATTTCAGGTGTCGTGAGGCTAGCACCGCCACCATGTCCTATGGATCAA
TAACATTCGGGGATGTGGCCATAGACTTCTCTCATCAGGAGTGGGAATATCTCAGCCTGGTTCAGAAGAC
CTTGTACCAGGAGGTGATGATGGAGAACTATGACAACTTAGTCTCATTGGGACATTCCGTATCTAAGCCA
GATTTAATCACCTTATTGGAGCAAGGAAAAGAGCCATGGATGATTGTGAGGGAAGAAACAAGAGGAGAGT
GTACAGATTTGGATTCAAGATGTGAAATAATCAGCGATGGGAAAATGCAGCTTTATAGGAAACACTCATG
TGTTACTCTCCATCAGAGAATTCATAATGGACAGAAACCATATGAGTGTAAGCAATGTCAGAAGTCCTTT
AGTCATCTTACAGAACTCATGGTACATCAAACAATTCATACTAGTGAGGAACCTGATCAATGTGAAAAGT
TTAGGAAGGCATTTAGCCATCTTACAGACCTTAGAAAGCATCAGAAAATTAATGCTCGTGAGAAACCTTA
TGAATGTGAAGAATGTGGGAAGGTCTTCAGTTATCCTGCAAACCTTGCTCAACATGGGAAAGTTCATGTT
GAGAAACCCTATGAATGTAAAGAGTGTGGGGAAGCTTTTAGGACTAGCCGTCAACTTACTGTACATCATA
GATTTCATTATGGTGAGAAACCCTACGAATGTAAGGAATGTGGCAAGGCCTTTAGTGTGTATGGACGACT
TAGTCGACATCAGAGTATTCACACTGGTGAGAAGCCCTTTGAATGTAACAAATGTGGGAAGTCCTTTAGG
CTCAAAGCAGGCCTTAAAGTACATCAGAGTATTCATACTGGAGAGAAGCCACATGAATGTAAGGAATGTG
GAAAGGCCTTTCGTCAGTTTTCCCACCTTGTGGGTCATAAAAGAATTCATACTGGAGAAAAACCCTATGA
ATGCAAGGAATGCGGGAAGGGCTTTACATGTAGGTATCAACTTACCATGCATCAGAGAATTTATTCAGGG
GAGAAACACTATGAATGTAAAGAAAATGGGGAGGCTTTTAGTAGTGGCCATCAACTTACTGCACCTCATA
CATTTGAAAGTGTTGAGAAACCTTATAAGTGTGAGGAATGTGGGAAAGCCTTTAGTGTGCATGGACGACT
TACTCGACATCAGGGTATTCATAGTGGTAAGAAACCCTATGAATGTAACAAATGTGGGAAGTCCTTTAGG
CTCAATTCATCCCTTAAAATACATCAAAATATTCATACCGGTGAGAAACCCTACAAATGTAAGGAATGTG
GGAAGGCCTTCAGTCAGCGTGCACACCTTGCCCATCATAACAGAATTCATACTGGTTACAAACCCTTTGA
ATGTAAAGAATGTGGGAAGTCCTTTCGTTGTGCCTCATATCTTGTTATACATGAGAGAATTCATACAGGA
GAGAAACCCTATGTATGTCAAGAGTGTGGGAAGGGTTTTAGTTATAGCCATAAACTCACTATACATCGCA
GAGTTCATACTGGTGAGAAACCTTATGAATGTAAGGAATGTGGGAAGGCCTTTAGTGTATCTGGACAACT
TACTCAGCATCTGAGTATTCACAGTGGTAAGAAACCCTTTGAATGCAACAAATGCGGGAAGTCTTTTAGG
TTCATTTCTGTACTTAAAGCCCATCAGAATATTCATAGCGCTGAGAAACCCTACGAATGTAAGGAATGTG
GCAAGGCCTTTCGTCATGCCACAAGCCTCATATATCATGACCGAACTCATGCTGGTGAAAAGTCCTATGA
ATGTAAAGAATGTGGGGAAACTTTTAGTCATGCTTCACATCTTATTATTCATGAGAGAATTCATACCAGT
GATAAACCCTATGAATGTAAAAGATGTGGGAAGGCATTTCACTGTGCCTCATATCTTGTTAGACATGAAA
GCGTTCATGCTGATGGAAATCCCTATATGTGTGAAGAGTGTGGGAAAGCTTTTAATAGTAGCCATGAACT
TAGTATACATCATAGAGTTCATACTGGTGAGAAACCCTTTAAATGTAACAAATGCAGAAGGTCCTTTAGG
CTTAGATCCATCCTTGAAGTACATCAGAGAATTCATATTTAGTAATGAACTAGTCCGTAACTTGAAAGTA
TTTCGATTTCTTGGCTTTATATATCTTGTGGAAAGGACGAAGGGCTCATAGGGTTATGTACTAAACGCGT
TAAGTCGACAATCAACCTCTGGATTACAAAATTTGTGAAAGATTGACTGGTATTCTTAACTATGTTGCTC
CTTTTACGCTATGTGGATACGCTGCTTTAATGCCTTTGTATCATGCTATTGCTTCCCGTATGGCTTTCAT
TTTCTCCTCCTTGTATAAATCCTGGTTGCTGTCTCTTTATGAGGAGTTGTGGCCCGTTGTCAGGCAACGT
GGCGTGGTGTGCACTGTGTTTGCTGACGCAACCCCCACTGGTTGGGGCATTGCCACCACCTGTCAGCTCC
TTTCCGGGACTTTCGCTTTCCCCCTCCCTATTGCCACGGCGGAACTCATCGCCGCCTGCCTTGCCCGCTG
CTGGACAGGGGCTCGGCTGTTGGGCACTGACAATTCCGTGGTGTTGTCGGGGAAATCATCGTCCTTTCCT
TGGCTGCTCGCCTGTGTTGCCACCTGGATTCTGCGCGGGACGTCCTTCTGCTACGTCCCTTCGGCCCTCA
ATCCAGCGGACCTTCCTTCCCGCGGCCTGCTGCCGGCTCTGCGGCCTCTTCCGCGTCTTCGCCTTCGCCC
TCAGACGAGTCGGATCTCCCTTTGGGCCGCCTCCCCGCGTCGACTTTAAGACCAATGACTTACAAGGCAG
CTGTAGATCTTAGCCACTTTTTAAAAGAAAAGGGGGGACTGGAAGGGCTAATTCACTCCCAACGAAGACA
AGATCTGCTTTTTGCTTGTACTGGGTCTCTCTGGTTAGACCAGATCTGAGCCTGGGAGCTCTCTGGCTAA
CTAGGGAACCCACTGCTTAAGCCTCAATAAAGCTTGCCTTGAGTGCTTCAAGTAGTGTGTGCCCGTCTGT
TGTGTGACTCTGGTAACTAGAGATCCCTCAGACCCTTTTAGTCAGTGTGGAAAATCTCTAGCAGTACGTA
TAGTAGTTCATGTCATCTTATTATTCAGTATTTATAACTTGCAAAGAAATGAATATCAGAGAGTGAGAGG
AACTTGTTTATTGCAGCTTATAATGGTTACAAATAAAGCAATAGCATCACAAATTTCACAAATAAAGCAT
TTTTTTCACTGCATTCTAGTTGTGGTTTGTCCAAACTCATCAATGTATCTTATCATGTCTGGCTCTAGCT
ATCCCGCCCCTAACTCCGCCCATCCCGCCCCTAACTCCGCCCAGTTCCGCCCATTCTCCGCCCCATGGCT
GACTAATTTTTTTTATTTATGCAGAGGCCGAGGCCGCCTCGGCCTCTGAGCTATTCCAGAAGTAGTGAGG
AGGCTTTTTTGGAGGCCTAGGGACGTACCCAATTCGCCCTATAGTGAGTCGTATTACGCGCGCTCACTGG
CCGTCGTTTTACAACGTCGTGACTGGGAAAACCCTGGCGTTACCCAACTTAATCGCCTTGCAGCACATCC
CCCTTTCGCCAGCTGGCGTAATAGCGAAGAGGCCCGCACCGATCGCCCTTCCCAACAGTTGCGCAGCCTG
AATGGCGAATGGG
[124 nt withheld, positions 7784-7907]
C
[91 nt withheld, positions 7909-7999]
A
[49 nt withheld, positions 8001-8049]
CCTTTGACGTTGGAGTCCACGTTCTTT
[37 nt withheld, positions 8077-8113]
ACCCTATCTCGGTCTATTCTTTTGATTTATAAGGGATTTTGCCGATTTCGGCCTATTGGTTAAAAAATGA
GCTGATTTAACAAAAATTTAACGCGAATTTTAACAAAATATTAACGCTTACAATTTAGGTGGCACTTTTC
GGGGAAATGTGCGCGGAACCCCTATTTGTTTATTTTTCTAAATACATTCAAATATGTATCCGCTCATGAG
ACAATAACCCTGATAAATGCTTCAATAATATTGAAAAAGGAAGAGTATGAGTATTCAACATTTCCGTGTC
GCCCTTATTCCCTTTTTTGCGGCATTTTGCCTTCCTGTTTTTGCTCACCCAGAAACGCTGGTGAAAGTAA
AAGATGCTGAAGATCAGTTGGGTGCACGAGTGGGTTACATCGAACTGGATCTCAACAGCGGTAAGATCCT
TGAGAGTTTTCGCCCCGAAGAACGTTTTCCAATGATGAGCACTTTTAAAGTTCTGCTATGTGGCGCGGTA
TTATCCCGTATTGACGCCGGGCAAGAGCAACTCGGTCGCCGCATACACTATTCTCAGAATGACTTGGTTG
AGTACTCACCAGTCACAGAAAAGCATCTTACGGATGGCATGACAGTAAGAGAATTATGCAGTGCTGCCAT
AACCATGAGTGATAACACTGCGGCCAACTTACTTCTGACAACGATCGGAGGACCGAAGGAGCTAACCGCT
TTTTTGCACAACATGGGGGATCATGTAACTCGCCTTGATCGTTGGGAACCGGAGCTGAATGAAGCCATAC
CAAACGACGAGCGTGACACCACGATGCCTGTAGCAATGGCAACAACGTTGCGCAAACTATTAACTGGCGA
ACTACTTACTCTAGCTTCCCGGCAACAATTAATAGACTGGATGGAGGCGGATAAAGTTGCAGGACCACTT
CTGCGCTCGGCCCTTCCGGCTGGCTGGTTTATTGCTGATAAATCTGGAGCCGGTGAGCGTGGGTCTCGCG
GTATCATTGCAGCACTGGGGCCAGATGGTAAGCCCTCCCGTATCGTAGTTATCTACACGACGGGGAGTCA
GGCAACTATGGATGAACGAAATAGACAGATCGCTGAGATAGGTGCCTCACTGATTAAGCATTGGTAACTG
TCAGACCAAGTTTACTCATATATACTTTAGATTGATTTAAAACTTCATTTTTAATTTAAAAGGATCTAGG
TGAAGATCCTTTTTGATAATCTCATGACCAAAATCCCTTAACGTGAGTTTTCGTTCCACTGAGCGTCAGA
CCCCGTAGAAAAGATCAAAGGATCTTCTTGAGATCCTTTTTTTCTGCGCGTAATCTGCTGCTTGCAAACA
AAAAAACCACCGCTACCAGCGGTGGTTTGTTTGCCGGATCAAGAGCTACCAACTCTTTTTCCGAAGGTAA
CTGGCTTCAGCAGAGCGCAGATACCAAATACTGTTCTTCTAGTGTAGCCGTAGTTAGGCCACCACTTCAA
GAACTCTGTAGCACCGCCTACATACCTCGCTCTGCTAATCCTGTTACCAGTGGCTGCTGCCAGTGGCGAT
AAGTCGTGTCTTACCGGGTTGGACTCAAGACGATAGTTACCGGATAAGGCGCAGCGGTCGGGCTGAACGG
GGGGTTCGTGCACACAGCCCAGCTTGGAGCGAACGACCTACACCGAACTGAGATACCTACAGCGTGAGCT
ATGAGAAAGCGCCACGCTTCCCGAAGGGAGAAAGGCGGACAGGTATCCGGTAAGCGGCAGGGTCGGAACA
GGAGAGCGCACGAGGGAGCTTCCAGGGGGAAACGCCTGGTATCTTTATAGTCCTGTCGGGTTTCGCCACC
TCTGACTTGAGCGTCGATTTTTGTGATGCTCGTCAGGGGGGCGGAGCCTATGGAAAAACGCCAGCAACGC
GGCCTTTTTACGGTTCCTGGCCTTTTGCTGGCCTTTTGCTCACATGTTCTTTCCTGCGTTATCCCCTGAT
TCTGTGGATAACCGTATTACCGCCTTTGAGTGAGCTGATACCGCTCGCCGCAGCCGAACGACCGAGCGCA
GCGAGTCAGTGAGCGAGGAAGCGGAAGAGCGCCCAATACGCAAACCGCCTCTCCCCGCGCGTTGGCCGAT
TCATTAATGCAGCTGGCACGACAGGTTTCCCGACTGGAAAGCGGGCAGTGAGCGCAACGCAATTAATGTG
AGTTAGCTCACTCATTAGGCACCCCAGGCTTTACACTTTATGCTTCCGGCTCGTATGTTGTGTGGAATTG
TGAGCGGATAACAATTTCACACAGGAAACAGCTATGACCATGATTACGCCAAGCGCGCAATTAACCCTCA
CTAAAGGGAACAAAAGCTGGAGCTGCAAGC
