>Addgene plasmid #143017 | TFORF0243 | depositor partial sequence | sequence record 281189 | Insert
ACCGCCACCATGTCCTATGGATCAATAACATTCGGGGATGTGGCCATAGACTTCTCTCATCAGGAGTGGG
AATATCTCAGCCTGGTTCAGAAGACCTTGTACCAGGAGGTGATGATGGAGAACTATGACAACTTAGTCTC
ATTGGGACATTCCGTATCTAAGCCAGATTTAATCACCTTATTGGAGCAAGGAAAAGAGCCATGGATGATT
GTGAGGGAAGAAACAAGAGGAGAGTGTACAGATTTGGATTCAAGATGTGAAATAATCAGCGATGGGAAAA
TGCAGCTTTATAGGAAACACTCATGTGTTACTCTCCATCAGAGAATTCATAATGGACAGAAACCATATGA
GTGTAAGCAATGTCAGAAGTCCTTTAGTCATCTTACAGAACTCATGGTACATCAAACAATTCATACTAGT
GAGGAACCTGATCAATGTGAAAAGTTTAGGAAGGCATTTAGCCATCTTACAGACCTTAGAAAGCATCAGA
AAATTAATGCTCGTGAGAAACCTTATGAATGTGAAGAATGTGGGAAGGTCTTCAGTTATCCTGCAAACCT
TGCTCAACATGGGAAAGTTCATGTTGAGAAACCCTATGAATGTAAAGAGTGTGGGGAAGCTTTTAGGACT
AGCCGTCAACTTACTGTACATCATAGATTTCATTATGGTGAGAAACCCTACGAATGTAAGGAATGTGGCA
AGGCCTTTAGTGTGTATGGACGACTTAGTCGACATCAGAGTATTCACACTGGTGAGAAGCCCTTTGAATG
TAACAAATGTGGGAAGTCCTTTAGGCTCAAAGCAGGCCTTAAAGTACATCAGAGTATTCATACTGGAGAG
AAGCCACATGAATGTAAGGAATGTGGAAAGGCCTTTCGTCAGTTTTCCCACCTTGTGGGTCATAAAAGAA
TTCATACTGGAGAAAAACCCTATGAATGCAAGGAATGCGGGAAGGGCTTTACATGTAGGTATCAACTTAC
CATGCATCAGAGAATTTATTCAGGGGAGAAACACTATGAATGTAAAGAAAATGGGGAGGCTTTTAGTAGT
GGCCATCAACTTACTGCACCTCATACATTTGAAAGTGTTGAGAAACCTTATAAGTGTGAGGAATGTGGGA
AAGCCTTTAGTGTGCATGGACGACTTACTCGACATCAGGGTATTCATAGTGGTAAGAAACCCTATGAATG
TAACAAATGTGGGAAGTCCTTTAGGCTCAATTCATCCCTTAAAATACATCAAAATATTCATACCGGTGAG
AAACCCTACAAATGTAAGGAATGTGGGAAGGCCTTCAGTCAGCGTGCACACCTTGCCCATCATAACAGAA
TTCATACTGGTTACAAACCCTTTGAATGTAAAGAATGTGGGAAGTCCTTTCGTTGTGCCTCATATCTTGT
TATACATGAGAGAATTCATACAGGAGAGAAACCCTATGTATGTCAAGAGTGTGGGAAGGGTTTTAGTTAT
AGCCATAAACTCACTATACATCGCAGAGTTCATACTGGTGAGAAACCTTATGAATGTAAGGAATGTGGGA
AGGCCTTTAGTGTATCTGGACAACTTACTCAGCATCTGAGTATTCACAGTGGTAAGAAACCCTTTGAATG
CAACAAATGCGGGAAGTCTTTTAGGTTCATTTCTGTACTTAAAGCCCATCAGAATATTCATAGCGCTGAG
AAACCCTACGAATGTAAGGAATGTGGCAAGGCCTTTCGTCATGCCACAAGCCTCATATATCATGACCGAA
CTCATGCTGGTGAAAAGTCCTATGAATGTAAAGAATGTGGGGAAACTTTTAGTCATGCTTCACATCTTAT
TATTCATGAGAGAATTCATACCAGTGATAAACCCTATGAATGTAAAAGATGTGGGAAGGCATTTCACTGT
GCCTCATATCTTGTTAGACATGAAAGCGTTCATGCTGATGGAAATCCCTATATGTGTGAAGAGTGTGGGA
AAGCTTTTAATAGTAGCCATGAACTTAGTATACATCATAGAGTTCATACTGGTGAGAAACCCTTTAAATG
TAACAAATGCAGAAGGTCCTTTAGGCTTAGATCCATCCTTGAAGTACATCAGAGAATTCATATTTAGTAA
TGAACTAGTCCGTAACTTGAAAGTATTTCGATTTCTTGGCTTTATATATCTTGTGGAAAGGACGAAGGGC
TCATAGGGTTATGTACTAA
