>Addgene plasmid #143017 | TFORF0243 | depositor partial sequence | sequence record 281190 | Barcode
AGGGCTCATAGGGTTATGTACTAA
